>Addgene plasmid #43661 | III-GTGG | depositor partial sequence | sequence record 58926 | III-GTGG sequence 426 bps
CGTCTCGGCTCACCCCAGAGCAGGTCGTGGCAATCGCGAGCAATAACGGCGGAAAACAGGCTTTGGAAAC
GGTGCAGAGGCTCCTTCCAGTGCTGTGCCAAGCGCACGGACTCACCCCAGAGCAGGTCGTGGCCATTGCC
TCGAATGGAGGGGGCAAACAGGCGTTGGAAACCGTACAACGATTGCTGCCGGTGCTGTGCCAAGCGCACG
GCCTCACCCCAGAGCAGGTCGTGGCAATCGCGAGCAATAACGGCGGAAAACAGGCTTTGGAAACGGTGCA
GAGGCTCCTTCCAGTGCTGTGCCAAGCGCACGGATTAACCCCAGAGCAGGTCGTGGCAATCGCGAGCAAT
AACGGCGGAAAACAGGCTTTGGAAACGGTGCAGAGGCTCCTTCCAGTGCTGTGCCAAGCGCACGGACTCA
GAGACG
