>Addgene plasmid #43661 | III-GTGG | addgene partial sequence | sequence record 61755 | M13-F20 5'-TGTAAAACGACGGCCAGT-3'
CGAATTGGGCCCTCTGATGCATGCTCGAGCGGCCGCCAGTGTGATGGATATCTGCAGAATTCGCCCTTCG
TCCTAGCGCGTCTCGGCTCACCCCAGAGCAGGTCGTGGCAATCGCGAGCAATAACGGCGGAAAACAGGCT
TTGGAAACGGTGCAGAGGCTCCTTCCAGTGCTGTGCCAAGCGCACGGACTCACCCCAGAGCAGGTCGTGG
CCATTGCCTCGAATGGAGGGGGCAAACAGGCGTTGGAAACCGTACAACGATTGCTGCCGGTGCTGTGCCA
AGCGCACGGCCTCACCCCAGAGCAGGTCGTGGCAATCGCGAGCAATAACGGCGGAAAACAGGCTTTGGAA
ACGGTGCAGAGGCTCCTTCCAGTGCTGTGCCAAGCGCACGGATTAACCCCAGAGCAGGTCGTGGCAATCG
CGAGCAATAACGGCGGAAAACAGGCTTTGGAAACGGTGCAGAGGCTCCTTCCAGTGCTGTGCCAAGCGCA
CGGACTCAGAGACGTGGGCACAGGAAAGAAGGGCGAATTCCAGCACACTGGCGGCCGTTACTAGTGGATC
CGAGCTCGGTACCAAGCTTGATGCATAGCTTGAGTATTCTATAGTGTCACCTAAATAGCTTGGCGTAATC
ATGGTCATAGCTGTTTCCTGTGTGAAATTGTTATCCGCTCACAATTCCACACAACATACGAGCCGGAAGC
ATAAAGTGTAAAGCCTGGGGTGCCTAATGAGTGAGCTAACTCACATTAATTGCGTTGCGCTCACTGCCCG
CTTTCCAGTCGGGAAACCTGTCGTGCCAGCTGCATTAATGAATCGGCCAACGCGCGGGGAGAGGCGGTTT
GCGTATTGGGCGCTCTTCCGCTTCCTCGCTCACTGACTCGCT
