[The description below was written by a language model from this plasmid's Addgene catalogue record.]
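Description:
III-GTGG is a bacterial cloning plasmid built on the commercial pCRII-TOPO backbone (about 4 kb without insert), carrying a 426 bp synthetic insert introduced by TOPO cloning. It is maintained as a high-copy plasmid in E. coli and is selectable with both ampicillin and kanamycin, consistent with the dual resistance markers of this backbone. No feature table accompanies the record, so the exact positions of the origin, resistance genes and flanking elements are not documented here. The listed T7 and M13-reverse sequencing primers indicate that the insert sits in the standard TOPO cloning site between those priming sites.

The record gives the insert only by name and does not describe its composition. The plasmid comes from a collection associated with a TALEN genome-editing system developed for generating human stem cell-based disease models. In that context the name plausibly denotes a module of TAL effector repeats recognising the four-base sequence GTGG, with "III" marking its position in an ordered assembly. An insert of roughly 426 bp fits four repeats of about 34 codons each. This interpretation is inferred from the name, size and associated publication rather than stated in the catalogue fields.

The plasmid contains no expression payload for mammalian cells. No promoter driving the insert, tag, reporter or nuclease domain is recorded. It most likely serves as a storage and source vector from which the pre-assembled repeat block is taken and combined with other modules to build a full-length TALE DNA-binding array in a separate destination vector.
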