Addgene plasmid #43661: III-GTGG
Depositing lab: Chad Cowan & Kiran Musunuru. Depositing organization: Harvard University. Publication: A TALEN Genome-Editing System for Generating Human Stem Cell-Based Disease Models. Ding Q, Lee YK, Schaefer EA, Peters DT, Veres A, Kim K, Kuperwasser N, Motola DL, Meissner TB, Hendriks WT, Trevisan M, Gupta RM, Moisan A, Banks E, Friesen M, Schinzel RT, Xia F, Tang A, Xia Y, Figueroa E, Wann A, Ahfeldt T, Daheron L, Zhang F, Rubin LL, Peng LF, Chung RT, Musunuru K, Cowan CA. Cell Stem Cell. 2012 Dec 12. pii: S1934-5909(12)00645-5. doi: 10.1016/j.stem.2012.11.011. PubMed 23246482.
Backbone
  Vector backbone: pCRII-TOPO
  Backbone manufacturer: Invitrogen
  Backbone size w/o insert (bp): 3973
  Vector type: Bacterial Cloning
Growth in bacteria
  Bacterial resistance: Ampicillin and Kanamycin, 100 & 50 μg/mL
  Growth temperature: 37°C
  Growth strain: Top10
  Copy number: High Copy
Gene/Insert
  Gene/Insert name: III-GTGG
  Species: Synthetic
  Insert size (bp): 426
  Cloning method: TOPO Cloning
  Sequencing primers: 5′ T7; 3′ M13-rev
Terms and licenses: Academic/Nonprofit Terms; Industry Terms: Not Available to Industry
How to cite: III-GTGG was a gift from Chad Cowan & Kiran Musunuru (Addgene plasmid # 43661 ; http://n2t.net/addgene:43661 ; RRID:Addgene_43661)
